LOCUS       Exported 8323 bp ds-DNA circular SYN 13-MAY-2021
DEFINITION  3rd generation lentiviral gRNA plasmid targeting human DLG3.
ACCESSION   .
VERSION     .
KEYWORDS    DLG3 gRNA (BRDN0001145728)
SOURCE      synthetic DNA construct
  ORGANISM  synthetic DNA construct
REFERENCE   1 (bases 1 to 8323)
  AUTHORS   Doench JG, Fusi N, Sullender M, Hegde M, Vaimberg EW, Donovan KF,
            Smith I, Tothova Z, Wilen C, Orchard R, Virgin HW, Listgarten J,
            Root DE
  TITLE     Optimized sgRNA design to maximize activity and minimize off-target
            effects of CRISPR-Cas9.
  JOURNAL   Nat Biotechnol. 2016 Jan 18. doi: 10.1038/nbt.3437.
  PUBMED    26780180
REFERENCE   2 (bases 1 to 8323)
  AUTHORS   .
  TITLE     Direct Submission
  JOURNAL   Exported May 13, 2021 from SnapGene Server 1.1.58
            http://www.snapgene.com
FEATURES             Location/Qualifiers
     source          1..8323
                     /organism="synthetic DNA construct"
                     /mol_type="other DNA"
     promoter        87..1265
                     /label=EF-1-alpha promoter
                     /note="strong constitutive promoter for human elongation
                     factor EF-1-alpha"
     intron          318..1256
                     /label=EF-1-alpha intron A
                     /note="intron upstream of the start codon of human
                     EF-1-alpha"
     primer_bind     1213..1233
                     /label=EF1a-F
                     /note="Human elongation factor-1a promoter, forward primer"
     CDS             1278..1877
                     /codon_start=1
                     /gene="pac from Streptomyces alboniger"
                     /product="puromycin N-acetyltransferase"
                     /label=PuroR
                     /note="confers resistance to puromycin"
                     /translation="MTEYKPTVRLATRDDVPRAVRTLAAAFADYPATRHTVDPDRHIER
                     VTELQELFLTRVGLDIGKVWVADDGAAVAVWTTPESVEAGAVFAEIGPRMAELSGSRLA
                     AQQQMEGLLAPHRPKEPAWFLATVGVSPDHQGKGLGSAVVLPGVEAAERAGVPAFLETS
                     APRNLPFYERLGFTVTADVEVPEGPRTWCMTRKPGA"
     primer_bind     complement(1278..1297)
                     /label=Puro-R
                     /note="Puromycin resistance gene, reverse primer. Also
                     called puro-variant-R"
     primer_bind     1774..1794
                     /label=Puro-F
                     /note="Puromycin resistance gene, forward primer"
     misc_feature    1893..2481
                     /label=WPRE
                     /note="woodchuck hepatitis virus posttranscriptional
                     regulatory element"
     primer_bind     complement(1946..1966)
                     /label=WPRE-R
                     /note="WPRE, reverse primer"
     CDS             complement(2364..2375)
                     /codon_start=1
                     /product="Factor Xa recognition and cleavage site"
                     /label=Factor Xa site
                     /translation="IEGR"
     LTR             2553..2786
                     /label=3' LTR (Delta-U3)
                     /note="self-inactivating 3' long terminal repeat (LTR) from
                     HIV-1"
     polyA_signal    2864..2985
                     /label=SV40 poly(A) signal
                     /note="SV40 polyadenylation signal"
     primer_bind     complement(2901..2920)
                     /label=SV40pA-R
                     /note="SV40 polyA, reverse primer"
     primer_bind     2955..2974
                     /label=EBV-rev
                     /note="SV40 polyA terminator, reverse primer"
     rep_origin      3025..3160
                     /label=SV40 ori
                     /note="SV40 origin of replication"
     primer_bind     3087..3106
                     /label=SV40pro-F
                     /note="SV40 promoter/origin, forward primer"
     primer_bind     complement(3180..3199)
                     /label=T7
                     /note="T7 promoter, forward primer"
     promoter        complement(3181..3199)
                     /label=T7 promoter
                     /note="promoter for bacteriophage T7 RNA polymerase"
     primer_bind     complement(3209..3226)
                     /label=M13 Forward
                     /note="In lacZ gene. Also called M13-F20 or M13 (-21)
                     Forward"
     primer_bind     complement(3209..3225)
                     /label=M13 fwd
                     /note="common sequencing primer, one of multiple similar
                     variants"
     primer_bind     complement(3218..3240)
                     /label=M13/pUC Forward
                     /note="In lacZ gene"
     rep_origin      3367..3822
                     /direction=RIGHT
                     /label=f1 ori
                     /note="f1 bacteriophage origin of replication; arrow
                     indicates direction of (+) strand synthesis"
     primer_bind     complement(3454..3473)
                     /label=F1ori-R
                     /note="F1 origin, reverse primer"
     primer_bind     3664..3685
                     /label=F1ori-F
                     /note="F1 origin, forward primer"
     promoter        3848..3952
                     /gene="bla"
                     /label=AmpR promoter
     CDS             3953..4813
                     /codon_start=1
                     /gene="bla"
                     /product="beta-lactamase"
                     /label=AmpR
                     /note="confers resistance to ampicillin, carbenicillin, and
                     related antibiotics"
                     /translation="MSIQHFRVALIPFFAAFCLPVFAHPETLVKVKDAEDQLGARVGYI
                     ELDLNSGKILESFRPEERFPMMSTFKVLLCGAVLSRIDAGQEQLGRRIHYSQNDLVEYS
                     PVTEKHLTDGMTVRELCSAAITMSDNTAANLLLTTIGGPKELTAFLHNMGDHVTRLDRW
                     EPELNEAIPNDERDTTMPVAMATTLRKLLTGELLTLASRQQLIDWMEADKVAGPLLRSA
                     LPAGWFIADKSGAGERGSRGIIAALGPDGKPSRIVVIYTTGSQATMDERNRQIAEIGAS
                     LIKHW"
     primer_bind     complement(4171..4190)
                     /label=Amp-R
                     /note="Ampicillin resistance gene, reverse primer"
     rep_origin      4984..5572
                     /direction=RIGHT
                     /label=ori
                     /note="high-copy-number ColE1/pMB1/pBR322/pUC origin of
                     replication"
     primer_bind     5473..5492
                     /label=pBR322ori-F
                     /note="pBR322 origin, forward primer"
     primer_bind     5726..5743
                     /label=L4440
                     /note="L4440 vector, forward primer"
     protein_bind    5860..5881
                     /label=CAP binding site
                     /bound_moiety="E. coli catabolite activator protein"
                     /note="CAP binding activates transcription in the presence
                     of cAMP."
     promoter        5896..5926
                     /label=lac promoter
                     /note="promoter for the E. coli lac operon"
     protein_bind    5934..5950
                     /label=lac operator
                     /bound_moiety="lac repressor encoded by lacI"
                     /note="The lac repressor binds to the lac operator to
                     inhibit transcription in E. coli. This inhibition can be
                     relieved by adding lactose or
                     isopropyl-beta-D-thiogalactopyranoside (IPTG)."
     primer_bind     5939..5961
                     /label=M13/pUC Reverse
                     /note="In lacZ gene"
     primer_bind     5958..5974
                     /label=M13 rev
                     /note="common sequencing primer, one of multiple similar
                     variants"
     primer_bind     5958..5974
                     /label=M13 Reverse
                     /note="In lacZ gene. Also called M13-rev"
     primer_bind     5993..6013
                     /label=T3
                     /note="T3 promoter, forward primer"
     promoter        5995..6013
                     /label=T3 promoter
                     /note="promoter for bacteriophage T3 RNA polymerase"
     promoter        6041..6267
                     /label=RSV promoter
                     /note="Rous sarcoma virus enhancer/promoter"
     LTR             6268..6448
                     /label=5' LTR (truncated)
                     /note="truncated 5' long terminal repeat (LTR) from HIV-1"
     misc_feature    6495..6620
                     /label=HIV-1 Psi
                     /note="packaging signal of human immunodeficiency virus
                     type 1"
     misc_feature    7113..7346
                     /label=RRE
                     /note="The Rev response element (RRE) of HIV-1 allows for
                     Rev-dependent mRNA export from the nucleus to the
                     cytoplasm."
     CDS             7531..7575
                     /codon_start=1
                     /product="antigenic peptide corresponding to amino acids
                     655 to 669 of the HIV envelope protein gp41 (Lutje Hulsik
                     et al., 2013)"
                     /label=gp41 peptide
                     /note="recognized by the 2H10 single-chain llama nanobody"
                     /translation="KNEQELLELDKWASL"
     promoter        7753..7993
                     /label=U6 promoter
                     /note="RNA polymerase III promoter for human U6 snRNA"
     primer_bind     7753..7773
                     /label=hU6-F
                     /note="Human U6 promoter, forward primer"
     primer_bind     7924..7943
                     /label=LKO.1 5'
                     /note="Human U6 promoter, forward primer"
     misc_RNA        8023..8098
                     /label=gRNA scaffold
                     /note="guide RNA scaffold for the Streptococcus pyogenes
                     CRISPR/Cas9 system"
     misc_feature    8154..8271
                     /label=cPPT/CTS
                     /note="central polypurine tract and central termination
                     sequence of HIV-1"
ORIGIN
        1 cccgggtgca aagatggata aagttttaaa cagagaggaa tctttgcagc taatggacct
       61 tctaggtctt gaaaggagtg ggaattggct ccggtgcccg tcagtgggca gagcgcacat
      121 cgcccacagt ccccgagaag ttggggggag gggtcggcaa ttgatccggt gcctagagaa
      181 ggtggcgcgg ggtaaactgg gaaagtgatg tcgtgtactg gctccgcctt tttcccgagg
      241 gtgggggaga accgtatata agtgcagtag tcgccgtgaa cgttcttttt cgcaacgggt
      301 ttgccgccag aacacaggta agtgccgtgt gtggttcccg cgggcctggc ctctttacgg
      361 gttatggccc ttgcgtgcct tgaattactt ccacctggct gcagtacgtg attcttgatc
      421 ccgagcttcg ggttggaagt gggtgggaga gttcgaggcc ttgcgcttaa ggagcccctt
      481 cgcctcgtgc ttgagttgag gcctggcctg ggcgctgggg ccgccgcgtg cgaatctggt
      541 ggcaccttcg cgcctgtctc gctgctttcg ataagtctct agccatttaa aatttttgat
      601 gacctgctgc gacgcttttt ttctggcaag atagtcttgt aaatgcgggc caagatctgc
      661 acactggtat ttcggttttt ggggccgcgg gcggcgacgg ggcccgtgcg tcccagcgca
      721 catgttcggc gaggcggggc ctgcgagcgc ggccaccgag aatcggacgg gggtagtctc
      781 aagctggccg gcctgctctg gtgcctggcc tcgcgccgcc gtgtatcgcc ccgccctggg
      841 cggcaaggct ggcccggtcg gcaccagttg cgtgagcgga aagatggccg cttcccggcc
      901 ctgctgcagg gagctcaaaa tggaggacgc ggcgctcggg agagcgggcg ggtgagtcac
      961 ccacacaaag gaaaagggcc tttccgtcct cagccgtcgc ttcatgtgac tccacggagt
     1021 accgggcgcc gtccaggcac ctcgattagt tctcgagctt ttggagtacg tcgtctttag
     1081 gttgggggga ggggttttat gcgatggagt ttccccacac tgagtgggtg gagactgaag
     1141 ttaggccagc ttggcacttg atgtaattct ccttggaatt tgcccttttt gagtttggat
     1201 cttggttcat tctcaagcct cagacagtgg ttcaaagttt ttttcttcca tttcaggtgt
     1261 cgtgacgtac ggccaccatg accgagtaca agcccacggt gcgcctcgcc acccgcgacg
     1321 acgtccccag ggccgtacgc accctcgccg ccgcgttcgc cgactacccc gccacgcgcc
     1381 acaccgtcga tccggaccgc cacatcgagc gggtcaccga gctgcaagaa ctcttcctca
     1441 cgcgcgtcgg gctcgacatc ggcaaggtgt gggtcgcgga cgacggcgcc gccgtggcgg
     1501 tctggaccac gccggagagc gtcgaagcgg gggcggtgtt cgccgagatc ggcccgcgca
     1561 tggccgagtt gagcggttcc cggctggccg cgcagcaaca gatggaaggc ctcctggcgc
     1621 cgcaccggcc caaggagccc gcgtggttcc tggccaccgt cggagtctcg cccgaccacc
     1681 agggcaaggg tctgggcagc gccgtcgtgc tccccggagt ggaggcggcc gagcgcgccg
     1741 gggtgcccgc cttcctggag acctccgcgc cccgcaacct ccccttctac gagcggctcg
     1801 gcttcaccgt caccgccgac gtcgaggtgc ccgaaggacc gcgcacctgg tgcatgaccc
     1861 gcaagcccgg tgcctgaacg cgttaagtcg acaatcaacc tctggattac aaaatttgtg
     1921 aaagattgac tggtattctt aactatgttg ctccttttac gctatgtgga tacgctgctt
     1981 taatgccttt gtatcatgct attgcttccc gtatggcttt cattttctcc tccttgtata
     2041 aatcctggtt gctgtctctt tatgaggagt tgtggcccgt tgtcaggcaa cgtggcgtgg
     2101 tgtgcactgt gtttgctgac gcaaccccca ctggttgggg cattgccacc acctgtcagc
     2161 tcctttccgg gactttcgct ttccccctcc ctattgccac ggcggaactc atcgccgcct
     2221 gccttgcccg ctgctggaca ggggctcggc tgttgggcac tgacaattcc gtggtgttgt
     2281 cggggaaatc atcgtccttt ccttggctgc tcgcctgtgt tgccacctgg attctgcgcg
     2341 ggacgtcctt ctgctacgtc ccttcggccc tcaatccagc ggaccttcct tcccgcggcc
     2401 tgctgccggc tctgcggcct cttccgcgtc ttcgccttcg ccctcagacg agtcggatct
     2461 ccctttgggc cgcctccccg cgtcgacttt aagaccaatg acttacaagg cagctgtaga
     2521 tcttagccac tttttaaaag aaaagggggg actggaaggg ctaattcact cccaacgaag
     2581 acaagatctg ctttttgctt gtactgggtc tctctggtta gaccagatct gagcctggga
     2641 gctctctggc taactaggga acccactgct taagcctcaa taaagcttgc cttgagtgct
     2701 tcaagtagtg tgtgcccgtc tgttgtgtga ctctggtaac tagagatccc tcagaccctt
     2761 ttagtcagtg tggaaaatct ctagcagtac gtatagtagt tcatgtcatc ttattattca
     2821 gtatttataa cttgcaaaga aatgaatatc agagagtgag aggaacttgt ttattgcagc
     2881 ttataatggt tacaaataaa gcaatagcat cacaaatttc acaaataaag catttttttc
     2941 actgcattct agttgtggtt tgtccaaact catcaatgta tcttatcatg tctggctcta
     3001 gctatcccgc ccctaactcc gcccatcccg cccctaactc cgcccagttc cgcccattct
     3061 ccgccccatg gctgactaat tttttttatt tatgcagagg ccgaggccgc ctcggcctct
     3121 gagctattcc agaagtagtg aggaggcttt tttggaggcc tagggacgta cccaattcgc
     3181 cctatagtga gtcgtattac gcgcgctcac tggccgtcgt tttacaacgt cgtgactggg
     3241 aaaaccctgg cgttacccaa cttaatcgcc ttgcagcaca tccccctttc gccagctggc
     3301 gtaatagcga agaggcccgc accgatcgcc cttcccaaca gttgcgcagc ctgaatggcg
     3361 aatgggnnnn nnnnnnnnnn nnnnnnnnnn nnnnnnnnnn nnnnnnnnnn nnnnnnnnnn
     3421 nnnnnnnnnn nnnnnnnnnn nnnnnnnnnn nnnnnnnnnn nnnnnnnnnn nnnnnnnnnn
     3481 nnnnnnnnnn cnnnnnnnnn nnnnnnnnnn nnnnnnnnnn nnnnnnnnnn nnnnnnnnnn
     3541 nnnnnnnnnn nnnnnnnnnn nnnnnnnnnn nnnnnnnnnn nnannnnnnn nnnnnnnnnn
     3601 nnnnnnnnnn nnnnnnnnnn nnnnnnnnnn nncctttgac gttggagtcc acgttcttta
     3661 atagtggact cttgttccaa actggaacaa cactcaaccc tatctcggtc tattcttttg
     3721 atttataagg gattttgccg atttcggcct attggttaaa aaatgagctg atttaacaaa
     3781 aatttaacgc gaattttaac aaaatattaa cgcttacaat ttaggtggca cttttcgggg
     3841 aaatgtgcgc ggaaccccta tttgtttatt tttctaaata cattcaaata tgtatccgct
     3901 catgagacaa taaccctgat aaatgcttca ataatattga aaaaggaaga gtatgagtat
     3961 tcaacatttc cgtgtcgccc ttattccctt ttttgcggca ttttgccttc ctgtttttgc
     4021 tcacccagaa acgctggtga aagtaaaaga tgctgaagat cagttgggtg cacgagtggg
     4081 ttacatcgaa ctggatctca acagcggtaa gatccttgag agttttcgcc ccgaagaacg
     4141 ttttccaatg atgagcactt ttaaagttct gctatgtggc gcggtattat cccgtattga
     4201 cgccgggcaa gagcaactcg gtcgccgcat acactattct cagaatgact tggttgagta
     4261 ctcaccagtc acagaaaagc atcttacgga tggcatgaca gtaagagaat tatgcagtgc
     4321 tgccataacc atgagtgata acactgcggc caacttactt ctgacaacga tcggaggacc
     4381 gaaggagcta accgcttttt tgcacaacat gggggatcat gtaactcgcc ttgatcgttg
     4441 ggaaccggag ctgaatgaag ccataccaaa cgacgagcgt gacaccacga tgcctgtagc
     4501 aatggcaaca acgttgcgca aactattaac tggcgaacta cttactctag cttcccggca
     4561 acaattaata gactggatgg aggcggataa agttgcagga ccacttctgc gctcggccct
     4621 tccggctggc tggtttattg ctgataaatc tggagccggt gagcgtgggt ctcgcggtat
     4681 cattgcagca ctggggccag atggtaagcc ctcccgtatc gtagttatct acacgacggg
     4741 gagtcaggca actatggatg aacgaaatag acagatcgct gagataggtg cctcactgat
     4801 taagcattgg taactgtcag accaagttta ctcatatata ctttagattg atttaaaact
     4861 tcatttttaa tttaaaagga tctaggtgaa gatccttttt gataatctca tgaccaaaat
     4921 cccttaacgt gagttttcgt tccactgagc gtcagacccc gtagaaaaga tcaaaggatc
     4981 ttcttgagat cctttttttc tgcgcgtaat ctgctgcttg caaacaaaaa aaccaccgct
     5041 accagcggtg gtttgtttgc cggatcaaga gctaccaact ctttttccga aggtaactgg
     5101 cttcagcaga gcgcagatac caaatactgt tcttctagtg tagccgtagt taggccacca
     5161 cttcaagaac tctgtagcac cgcctacata cctcgctctg ctaatcctgt taccagtggc
     5221 tgctgccagt ggcgataagt cgtgtcttac cgggttggac tcaagacgat agttaccgga
     5281 taaggcgcag cggtcgggct gaacgggggg ttcgtgcaca cagcccagct tggagcgaac
     5341 gacctacacc gaactgagat acctacagcg tgagctatga gaaagcgcca cgcttcccga
     5401 agggagaaag gcggacaggt atccggtaag cggcagggtc ggaacaggag agcgcacgag
     5461 ggagcttcca gggggaaacg cctggtatct ttatagtcct gtcgggtttc gccacctctg
     5521 acttgagcgt cgatttttgt gatgctcgtc aggggggcgg agcctatgga aaaacgccag
     5581 caacgcggcc tttttacggt tcctggcctt ttgctggcct tttgctcaca tgttctttcc
     5641 tgcgttatcc cctgattctg tggataaccg tattaccgcc tttgagtgag ctgataccgc
     5701 tcgccgcagc cgaacgaccg agcgcagcga gtcagtgagc gaggaagcgg aagagcgccc
     5761 aatacgcaaa ccgcctctcc ccgcgcgttg gccgattcat taatgcagct ggcacgacag
     5821 gtttcccgac tggaaagcgg gcagtgagcg caacgcaatt aatgtgagtt agctcactca
     5881 ttaggcaccc caggctttac actttatgct tccggctcgt atgttgtgtg gaattgtgag
     5941 cggataacaa tttcacacag gaaacagcta tgaccatgat tacgccaagc gcgcaattaa
     6001 ccctcactaa agggaacaaa agctggagct gcaagcttaa tgtagtctta tgcaatactc
     6061 ttgtagtctt gcaacatggt aacgatgagt tagcaacatg ccttacaagg agagaaaaag
     6121 caccgtgcat gccgattggt ggaagtaagg tggtacgatc gtgccttatt aggaaggcaa
     6181 cagacgggtc tgacatggat tggacgaacc actgaattgc cgcattgcag agatattgta
     6241 tttaagtgcc tagctcgata cataaacggg tctctctggt tagaccagat ctgagcctgg
     6301 gagctctctg gctaactagg gaacccactg cttaagcctc aataaagctt gccttgagtg
     6361 cttcaagtag tgtgtgcccg tctgttgtgt gactctggta actagagatc cctcagaccc
     6421 ttttagtcag tgtggaaaat ctctagcagt ggcgcccgaa cagggacttg aaagcgaaag
     6481 ggaaaccaga ggagctctct cgacgcagga ctcggcttgc tgaagcgcgc acggcaagag
     6541 gcgaggggcg gcgactggtg agtacgccaa aaattttgac tagcggaggc tagaaggaga
     6601 gagatgggtg cgagagcgtc agtattaagc gggggagaat tagatcgcga tgggaaaaaa
     6661 ttcggttaag gccaggggga aagaaaaaat ataaattaaa acatatagta tgggcaagca
     6721 gggagctaga acgattcgca gttaatcctg gcctgttaga aacatcagaa ggctgtagac
     6781 aaatactggg acagctacaa ccatcccttc agacaggatc agaagaactt agatcattat
     6841 ataatacagt agcaaccctc tattgtgtgc atcaaaggat agagataaaa gacaccaagg
     6901 aagctttaga caagatagag gaagagcaaa acaaaagtaa gaccaccgca cagcaagcgg
     6961 ccgctgatct tcagacctgg aggaggagat atgagggaca attggagaag tgaattatat
     7021 aaatataaag tagtaaaaat tgaaccatta ggagtagcac ccaccaaggc aaagagaaga
     7081 gtggtgcaga gagaaaaaag agcagtggga ataggagctt tgttccttgg gttcttggga
     7141 gcagcaggaa gcactatggg cgcagcgtca atgacgctga cggtacaggc cagacaatta
     7201 ttgtctggta tagtgcagca gcagaacaat ttgctgaggg ctattgaggc gcaacagcat
     7261 ctgttgcaac tcacagtctg gggcatcaag cagctccagg caagaatcct ggctgtggaa
     7321 agatacctaa aggatcaaca gctcctgggg atttggggtt gctctggaaa actcatttgc
     7381 accactgctg tgccttggaa tgctagttgg agtaataaat ctctggaaca gatttggaat
     7441 cacacgacct ggatggagtg ggacagagaa attaacaatt acacaagctt aatacactcc
     7501 ttaattgaag aatcgcaaaa ccagcaagaa aagaatgaac aagaattatt ggaattagat
     7561 aaatgggcaa gtttgtggaa ttggtttaac ataacaaatt ggctgtggta tataaaatta
     7621 ttcataatga tagtaggagg cttggtaggt ttaagaatag tttttgctgt actttctata
     7681 gtgaatagag ttaggcaggg atattcacca ttatcgtttc agacccacct cccaaccccg
     7741 aggggaccca gagagggcct atttcccatg attccttcat atttgcatat acgatacaag
     7801 gctgttagag agataattag aattaatttg actgtaaaca caaagatatt agtacaaaat
     7861 acgtgacgta gaaagtaata atttcttggg tagtttgcag ttttaaaatt atgttttaaa
     7921 atggactatc atatgcttac cgtaacttga aagtatttcg atttcttggc tttatatatc
     7981 ttgtggaaag gacgaaacac cgtgtcatat gagccagtga cagttttaga gctagaaata
     8041 gcaagttaaa ataaggctag tccgttatca acttgaaaaa gtggcaccga gtcggtgctt
     8101 ttttaagctt ggcgtaacta gatcttgaga caaatggcag tattcatcca caattttaaa
     8161 agaaaagggg ggattggggg gtacagtgca ggggaaagaa tagtagacat aatagcaaca
     8221 gacatacaaa ctaaagaatt acaaaaacaa attacaaaaa ttcaaaattt tcgggtttat
     8281 tacagggaca gcagagatcc actttggcgc cggctcgagg ggg
//
