[The description below was written by a language model from this plasmid's Addgene catalogue record and the feature table of its GenBank file.]
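Description:
DLG3 gRNA (BRDN0001145728) is a third-generation lentiviral guide RNA plasmid of about 8.3 kb, built on the lentiGuide-Puro backbone, for CRISPR-Cas9 targeting of human DLG3 (also known as SAP102). It is propagated in E. coli through a high-copy ColE1/pUC-type origin with ampicillin selection from the bla gene. The backbone also carries an f1 origin, an SV40 origin and poly(A) signal, and residual lac, T3 and T7 promoter elements from the cloning vector.

The lentiviral transfer cassette begins with an RSV promoter fused to a truncated HIV-1 5' LTR, which makes genomic RNA production in packaging cells independent of Tat. It is followed by the Psi packaging signal, the Rev response element for Rev-dependent nuclear export, and a cPPT/CTS, which aids nuclear import of the viral genome. The cassette ends in a U3-deleted, self-inactivating 3' LTR.

Within this frame, a human U6 RNA polymerase III promoter drives a 20-nucleotide DLG3-specific spacer joined to the Streptococcus pyogenes gRNA scaffold. The guide was designed against several DLG3 reference transcripts. A separate EF-1-alpha promoter with its first intron expresses puromycin N-acetyltransferase, and a WPRE enhances transcript expression, so transduced mammalian cells can be selected with puromycin.

The plasmid does not encode Cas9. It is meant to be used with a separate Cas9 lentivector or in cells that already express Cas9, typically to knock out DLG3. The guide belongs to a human kinome gRNA collection designed with optimized rules for on-target activity and reduced off-target effects. The record does not state the cloning method.
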