Addgene plasmid #76157: DLG3 gRNA (BRDN0001145728)
Purpose: 3rd generation lentiviral gRNA plasmid targeting human DLG3
Depositing lab: John Doench & David Root. Depositing organization: Broad Institute. Publication: Optimized sgRNA design to maximize activity and minimize off-target effects of CRISPR-Cas9. Doench JG, Fusi N, Sullender M, Hegde M, Vaimberg EW, Donovan KF, Smith I, Tothova Z, Wilen C, Orchard R, Virgin HW, Listgarten J, Root DE. Nat Biotechnol. 2016 Jan 18. doi: 10.1038/nbt.3437. PubMed 26780180.
Backbone
  Vector backbone: lentiGuide-Puro
  Backbone manufacturer: Zhang Lab (Addgene plasmid # 52963)
  Vector type: Mammalian Expression, Lentiviral, CRISPR
  Selectable markers: Puromycin
Growth in bacteria
  Bacterial resistance: Ampicillin, 100 μg/mL
  Growth temperature: 37°C
  Growth strain: DH5alpha
  Copy number: High Copy
Gene/Insert
  Gene/Insert name: DLG3 (alt names: DLG3; NM_001166278.1)
  gRNA/shRNA sequence: TGTCATATGAGCCAGTGACA
  Species: H. sapiens (human)
  Entrez Gene: DLG3 (a.k.a. MRX, MRX90, NEDLG, PPP1R82, SAP102, XLID90, XLMR)
  Promoter: hU6
  Cloning method: Unknown
  Sequencing primers: 5′ U6-F; 3′ pS2-R
Terms and licenses: Academic/Nonprofit Terms; Industry Terms: Not Available to Industry
Depositor comments: The gRNA was designed to target the following Genbank reference sequence(s): NM_001166278.1,NM_020730.2,NM_021120.3. Note that this plasmid does NOT contain Cas9. It should be used in conjunction with lentiCas9-Blast (Addgene #52962) or otherwise with cell lines already expressing Cas9. Browse the full kinome gRNA library at http://www.addgene.org/pooled-library/broadgpp-human-kinome/ or visit http://www.broadinstitute.org/rnai/public/ for detailed protocols and information.
How to cite: DLG3 gRNA (BRDN0001145728) was a gift from John Doench & David Root (Addgene plasmid # 76157 ; http://n2t.net/addgene:76157 ; RRID:Addgene_76157)
