>Addgene plasmid #76157 | DLG3 gRNA (BRDN0001145728) | depositor partial sequence | sequence record 143617 | Target Sequence
TGTCATATGAGCCAGTGACA
