>Addgene plasmid #76157 | DLG3 gRNA (BRDN0001145728) | addgene partial sequence | sequence record 185297 | hU6-F
CGTAGAAAGTAATAATTTCTTGGGTAGTTTGCAGTTTTAAAATTATGTTTTAAAATGGACTATCATATGC
TTACCGTAACTTGAAAGTATTTCGATTTCTTGGCTTTATATATCTTGTGGAAAGGACGAAACACCGTGTC
ATATGAGCCAGTGACAGTTTTAGAGCTAGAAATAGCAAGTTAAAATAAGGCTAGTCCGTTATCAACTTGA
AAAAGTGGCACCGAGTCGGTGCTTTTTTAAGCTTGGCGTAACTAGATCTTGAGACAAATGGCAGTATTCA
TCCACAATTTTAAAAGAAAAGGGGGGATTGGGGGGTACAGTGCAGGGGAAAGAATAGTAGACATAATAGC
AACAGACATACAAACTAAAGAATTACAAAAACAAATTACAAAAATTCAAAATTTTCGGGTTTATTACAGG
GACAGCAGAGATCCACTTTGGCGCCGGCTCGAGGGGGCCCGGGTGCAAAGATGGATAAAGTTTTAAACAG
AGAGGAATCTTTGCAGCTAATGGACCTTCTAGGTCTTGAAAGGAGTGGGAATTGGCTCCGGTGCCCGTCA
GTGGGCAGAG
